Addgene plasmid #52583: pVITRO-HPV51 L1L2
Purpose: Expresses HPV51 L1 and L2 in mammalian cells
Depositing lab: Richard Roden. Depositing organization: Johns Hopkins University and School of Medicine. Publication: Impact of inhibitors and L2 antibodies upon the infectivity of diverse alpha and beta human papillomavirus types. Kwak K, Jiang R, Wang JW, Jagu S, Kirnbauer R, Roden RB. PLoS One. 2014 May 9;9(5):e97232. doi: 10.1371/journal.pone.0097232. eCollection 2014. PubMed 24816794.
Backbone
  Vector backbone: pVITRO1-neo-mcs
  Backbone manufacturer: InvivoGen
  Backbone size w/o insert (bp): 6295
  Total vector size (bp): 9226
  Vector type: Mammalian Expression
  Selectable markers: Neomycin (select with G418)
Growth in bacteria
  Bacterial resistance: Kanamycin, 50 μg/mL
  Growth temperature: 37°C
  Growth strain: DH5alpha
  Copy number: High Copy
Gene/Insert 1
  Gene/Insert name: HPV51 L1
  Species: H. sapiens (human)
  Insert size (bp): 1518
  Cloning method: Restriction Enzyme; 5′ cloning site BglII (destroyed during cloning); 3′ cloning site NheI (destroyed during cloning)
  Sequencing primers: 5′ AAACCACCGCTAATTCAAAGC; 3′ GTGGTTTGTCCAAACTCATCAA
Gene/Insert 2
  Gene/Insert name: HPV51 L2
  Species: H. sapiens (human)
  Insert size (bp): 1413
  Cloning method: Restriction Enzyme; 5′ cloning site BamHI (not destroyed); 3′ cloning site AvrII (destroyed during cloning)
  Sequencing primers: 5′ GCCTCTTAGCGGTTCAAAGG; 3′ CAAAGGTATTTTCTAAACCCGTTTC
Terms and licenses: Academic/Nonprofit Terms; Industry Terms: Not Available to Industry
How to cite: pVITRO-HPV51 L1L2 was a gift from Richard Roden (Addgene plasmid # 52583 ; http://n2t.net/addgene:52583 ; RRID:Addgene_52583)
