[The description below was written by a language model from this plasmid's Addgene catalogue record and pLannotate feature annotations shown in this document.]
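Description:
pVITRO-HPV51 L1L2 is a 9.2 kb mammalian expression plasmid built on InvivoGen's pVITRO1-neo-mcs backbone, a dual-cassette vector that expresses two genes from one plasmid. It carries the two capsid genes of human papillomavirus type 51: the major capsid protein L1 (about 1.5 kb) and the minor capsid protein L2 (about 1.4 kb). Although the catalogue lists the insert species as human, both open reading frames are viral. The plasmid replicates in E. coli at high copy from a ColE1/pUC-type origin and is selected with kanamycin.

In the annotated sequence, L1 lies downstream of an SV40 enhancer fragment and a mouse EF-1α promoter, and is followed by an SV40 polyadenylation signal. The automated annotation matched this ORF to the HPV35 L1 reference, which probably reflects homology among L1 proteins rather than a different insert. L2 sits in the second cassette. A CMV enhancer and a partial CMV promoter are annotated upstream, but more than 1 kb between them and the L2 start is unannotated, so the full promoter of this cassette is not defined by the feature table. After L2, an FMDV IRES links the Tn5 NeoR/KanR gene to the same transcript, which ends at an EF-1α poly(A) signal. This arrangement ties G418 resistance in mammalian cells to L2 expression. Short bacterial promoter elements just upstream of the resistance gene account for the kanamycin resistance in E. coli.

Co-expressing L1 and L2 in mammalian cells allows papillomavirus capsids to assemble. The associated publication, which examines inhibitors and L2 antibodies against the infectivity of diverse HPV types, suggests the plasmid was used to produce HPV51 particles for infectivity and neutralization studies, though the record itself states only L1 and L2 expression.
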