Features (pLannotate 1.2.2; 14 found; start..end, strand, type, name):
     51..242     +  promoter       SV40 promoter (fragment): SV40 enhancer and early promoter
    429..1562    +  promoter       mEF-1α promoter (fragment): strong constitutive promoter for mouse elongation factor EF-1α
   1588..3096    +  CDS            L1: VL1_HPV35 - Experimental evidence at protein level: Swiss-Prot protein existence level 1. Forms an icosahedral capsid with a T=7 symmetry and a 50 nm diameter. The capsid is composed of 72 pentamers linked to each other by disulfide bonds and associated with L2 proteins. Binds to heparan sulfate proteoglycans on cell surface of basal layer keratinocytes to provide initial virion attachment. This binding mediates a conformational change in the virus capsid that facilitates efficient infection. The virion enters the host cell via endocytosis. During virus trafficking, L1 protein dissociates from
   3125..3246    -  polyA_signal   SV40 poly(A) signal: SV40 polyadenylation signal
   3269..3340    -  CDS            large T antigen (fragment): large T antigen from SV40 (simian virus 40)
   3434..4022    +  rep_origin     ori: high-copy-number ColE1/pMB1/pBR322/pUC origin of replication
   4102..4405    +  enhancer       CMV enhancer: human cytomegalovirus immediate early enhancer
   4407..4506    +  promoter       CMV promoter (fragment): human cytomegalovirus (CMV) immediate early promoter
   5850..7256    +  CDS            L2: VL2_HPV51 - Protein inferred from homology: Swiss-Prot protein existence level 3. Minor protein of the capsid that localizes along the inner surface of the virion, within the central cavities beneath the L1 pentamers. Plays a role in capsid stabilization through interaction with the major capsid protein L1. Once the virion enters the host cell, L2 escorts the genomic DNA into the nucleus by promoting escape from the endosomal compartments and traffic through the host Golgi network. Mechanistically, the C-terminus of L2 possesses a cell-penetrating peptide that protudes from the host endosome,
   7269..7713    +  misc_feature   FMDV IRES: internal ribosome entry site (IRES) of the foot-and-mouth disease virus
   7746..7764    +  promoter       tac promoter (fragment): strong E. coli promoter; hybrid between the trp and lac UV5 promoters
   7784..7802    +  promoter       T7 promoter: promoter for bacteriophage T7 RNA polymerase
   7812..8606    +  CDS            NeoR/KanR: aminoglycoside phosphotransferase from Tn5; aph(3')-II (or nptII); confers resistance to neomycin, kanamycin, and G418 (Geneticin®)
   8653..9225    +  polyA_signal   EF-1α poly(A) signal: human EF-1α polyadenylation signal
>Addgene plasmid #52583 | pVITRO-HPV51 L1L2 | depositor full sequence | sequence record 81716 | pVITRO-HPV51 L1L2 sequence 9226 bps
CCTGCAGGGCCTGAAATAACCTCTGAAAGAGGAACTTGGTTAGGTACCTTCTGAGGCGGAAAGAACCAGC
TGTGGAATGTGTGTCAGTTAGGGTGTGGAAAGTCCCCAGGCTCCCCAGCAGGCAGAAGTATGCAAAGCAT
GCATCTCAATTAGTCAGCAACCAGGTGTGGAAAGTCCCCAGGCTCCCCAGCAGGCAGAAGTATGCAAAGC
ATGCATCTCAATTAGTCAGCAACCATAGTCCCACTAGTGGAGCCGAGAGTAATTCATACAAAAGGAGGGA
TCGCCTTCGCAAGGGGAGAGCCCAGGGACCGTCCCTAAATTCTCACAGACCCAAATCCCTGTAGCCGCCC
CACGACAGCGCGAGGAGCATGCGCTCAGGGCTGAGCGCGGGGAGAGCAGAGCACACAAGCTCATAGACCC
TGGTCGTGGGGGGGAGGACCGGGGAGCTGGCGCGGGGCAAACTGGGAAAGCGGTGTCGTGTGCTGGCTCC
GCCCTCTTCCCGAGGGTGGGGGAGAACGGTATATAAGTGCGGCAGTCGCCTTGGACGTTCTTTTTCGCAA
CGGGTTTGCCGTCAGAACGCAGGTGAGGGGCGGGTGTGGCTTCCGCGGGCCGCCGAGCTGGAGGTCCTGC
TCCGAGCGGGCCGGGCCCCGCTGTCGTCGGCGGGGATTAGCTGCGAGCATTCCCGCTTCGAGTTGCGGGC
GGCGCGGGAGGCAGAGTGCGAGGCCTAGCGGCAACCCCGTAGCCTCGCCTCGTGTCCGGCTTGAGGCCTA
GCGTGGTGTCCGCGCCGCCGCCGCGTGCTACTCCGGCCGCACTCTGGTCTTTTTTTTTTTTGTTGTTGTT
GCCCTGCTGCCTTCGATTGCCGTTCAGCAATAGGGGCTAACAAAGGGAGGGTGCGGGGCTTGCTCGCCCG
GAGCCCGGAGAGGTCATGGTTGGGGAGGAATGGAGGGACAGGAGTGGCGGCTGGGGCCCGCCCGCCTTCG
GAGCACATGTCCGACGCCACCTGGATGGGGCGAGGCCTGGGGTTTTTCCCGAAGCAACCAGGCTGGGGTT
AGCGTGCCGAGGCCATGTGGCCCCAGCACCCGGCACGATCTGGCTTGGCGGCGCCGCGTTGCCCTGCCTC
CCTAACTAGGGTGAGGCCATCCCGTCCGGCACCAGTTGCGTGCGTGGAAAGATGGCCGCTCCCGGGCCCT
GTTGCAAGGAGCTCAAAATGGAGGACGCGGCAGCCCGGTGGAGCGGGCGGGTGAGTCACCCACACAAAGG
AAGAGGGCCTGGTCCCTCACCGGCTGCTGCTTCCTGTGACCCCGTGGTCCTATCGGCCGCAATAGTCACC
TCGGGCTTTTGAGCACGGCTAGTCGCGGCGGGGGGAGGGGATGTAATGGCGTTGGAGTTTGTTCACATTT
GGTGGGTGGAGACTAGTCAGGCCAGCCTGGCGCTGGAAGTCATTTTTGGAATTTGTCCCCTTGAGTTTTG
AGCGGAGCTAATTCTCGGGCTTCTTAGCGGTTCAAAGGTATCTTTTAAACCCTTTTTTAGGTGTTGTGAA
AACCACCGCTAATTCAAAGCAACCGGTGATATCAAAGATCCGCCACCATGGCCCTGTGGAGGACCAACGA
CAGCAAGGTGTACCTGCCCCCCGCCCCCGTGAGCAGGATCGTGAACACCGAGGAGTACATCACCAGGACC
GGCATCTACTACTACGCCGGCAGCAGCAGGCTGATCACCCTGGGCCACCCCTACTTCCCCCTGCCCAAGA
CCAGCACCAGGGCCGCCATCCCCAAGGTGAGCGCCTTCCAGTACAGGGTGTTCAGGGTGCAGCTCCCCGA
CCCCAACAAGTTCGGCCTGCCCGACCCCAACCTGTACAACCCCGACACCGACAGGCTGGTGTGGGGCTGC
GTGGGCGTGGAGGTGGGCAGGGGCCAGCCCCTGGGCGTGGGCCTGAGCGGCCACCCCCTGTTCAACAAGT
ACGACGACACCGAGAACAGCAGGATCGCCAACGGCAACGCCCAGCAGGACGTGAGGGACAACACCAGCGT
GGACAACAAGCAGACCCAGCTGTGCATCATCGGCTGCGCCCCCCCCATCGGCGAGCACTGGGGCATCGGC
ACCACCTGCAAGAACACCCCCGTGCCCCCCGGCGACTGCCCCCCCCTGGAGCTGGTGAGCAGCGTGATCC
AGGACGGCGACATGATCGACACCGGCTTCGGCGCCATGGACTTCGCCGCCCTGCAGGCCACCAAGAGCGA
CGTGCCCCTGGACATCAGCCAGAGCGTGTGCAAGTACCCCGACTACCTGAAGATGAGCGCCGACACCTAC
GGCAACAGCATGTTCTTCCACCTGAGGAGGGAGCAGATCTTCGCCAGGCACTACTACAACAAGCTGGGCA
GCGTGGGCGAGGACATCCCCACCGACTACTACATCAAGGGCAGCGGCAACGGCAGGGACCCCATCGAGAG
CTACATCTACAGCGCCACCCCCAGCGGCAGCATGATCACCAGCGACAGCCAGATCTTCAACAAGCCCTAC
TGGCTGCACAGGGCCCAGGGCCACAACAACGGCATCTGCTGGAACAACCAGCTGTTCATCACCTGCGTGG
ACACCACCAGGAGCACCAACCTGACCATCAGCACCGCCACCGCCGCCGTGAGCCCCACCTTCACCCCCAG
CAACTTCAAGCAGTACATCAGGCACGGCGAGGAGTACGAGCTGCAGTTCATCTTCCAGCTGTGCAAGATC
ACCCTGACCACCGAGGTGATGGCCTACCTGCACACCATGGACCCCACCATCCTGGAGCAGTGGAACTTCG
GCCTGACCCTGCCCCCCAGCGCCAGCCTGGAGGACGCCTACAGGTTCGTGAGGAACGCCGCCACCAGCTG
CCAGAAGGACACCCCCCCCCAGGCCAAGCCCGACCCCCTGGCCAAGTACAAGTTCTGGGACGTGGACCTG
AAGGAGAGGTTCAGCCTGGACCTGGACCAGTTCGCCCTGGGCAGGAAGTTCCTGCTGCAGGTGGGCGTGC
AGAGGAAGCCCAGGCCCGGCCTGAAGAGGCCCGCTAGCAGCGCCAGCTCCAGCAGCTCCAGCAGCGCCAA
GAGGAAGAGGGTGAAGAAGTAATAGTCTAGCTGGCCAGACATGATAAGATACATTGATGAGTTTGGACAA
ACCACAACTAGAATGCAGTGAAAAAAATGCTTTATTTGTGAAATTTGTGATGCTATTGCTTTATTTGTAA
CCATTATAAGCTGCAATAAACAAGTTAACAACAACAATTGCATTCATTTTATGTTTCAGGTTCAGGGGGA
GGTGTGGGAGGTTTTTTAAAGCAAGTAAAACCTCTACAAATGTGGTATGGAAATGTTAATTAACTAGCCA
TGACCAAAATCCCTTAACGTGAGTTTTCGTTCCACTGAGCGTCAGACCCCGTAGAAAAGATCAAAGGATC
TTCTTGAGATCCTTTTTTTCTGCGCGTAATCTGCTGCTTGCAAACAAAAAAACCACCGCTACCAGCGGTG
GTTTGTTTGCCGGATCAAGAGCTACCAACTCTTTTTCCGAAGGTAACTGGCTTCAGCAGAGCGCAGATAC
CAAATACTGTTCTTCTAGTGTAGCCGTAGTTAGGCCACCACTTCAAGAACTCTGTAGCACCGCCTACATA
CCTCGCTCTGCTAATCCTGTTACCAGTGGCTGCTGCCAGTGGCGATAAGTCGTGTCTTACCGGGTTGGAC
TCAAGACGATAGTTACCGGATAAGGCGCAGCGGTCGGGCTGAACGGGGGGTTCGTGCACACAGCCCAGCT
TGGAGCGAACGACCTACACCGAACTGAGATACCTACAGCGTGAGCTATGAGAAAGCGCCACGCTTCCCGA
AGGGAGAAAGGCGGACAGGTATCCGGTAAGCGGCAGGGTCGGAACAGGAGAGCGCACGAGGGAGCTTCCA
GGGGGAAACGCCTGGTATCTTTATAGTCCTGTCGGGTTTCGCCACCTCTGACTTGAGCGTCGATTTTTGT
GATGCTCGTCAGGGGGGCGGAGCCTATGGAAAAACGCCAGCAACGCGGCCTTTTTACGGTTCCTGGCCTT
TTGCTGGCCTTTTGCTCACATGTTCTTAATTAACCTGCAGGCGTTACATAACTTACGGTAAATGGCCCGC
CTGGCTGACCGCCCAACGACCCCCGCCCATTGACGTCAATAATGACGTATGTTCCCATAGTAACGCCAAT
AGGGACTTTCCATTGACGTCAATGGGTGGAGTATTTACGGTAAACTGCCCACTTGGCAGTACATCAAGTG
TATCATATGCCAAGTACGCCCCCTATTGACGTCAATGACGGTAAATGGCCCGCCTGGCATTATGCCCAGT
ACATGACCTTATGGGACTTTCCTACTTGGCAGTACATCTACGTATTAGTCATCGCTATTACCATGATGAT
GCGGTTTTGGCAGTACATCAATGGGCGTGGATAGCGGTTTGACTCACGGGGATTTCCAAGTCTCCACCCC
ATTGACGTCAATGGGAGTTTGTTTTGACTAGTGGAGCCGAGAGTAATTCATACAAAAGGAGGGATCGCCT
TCGCAAGGGGAGAGCCCAGGGACCGTCCCTAAATTCTCACAGACCCAAATCCCTGTAGCCGCCCCACGAC
AGCGCGAGGAGCATGCGCCCAGGGCTGAGCGCGGGTAGATCAGAGCACACAAGCTCACAGTCCCCGGCGG
TGGGGGGAGGGGCGCGCTGAGCGGGGGCCAGGGAGCTGGCGCGGGGCAAACTGGGAAAGTGGTGTCGTGT
GCTGGCTCCGCCCTCTTCCCGAGGGTGGGGGAGAACGGTATATAAGTGCGGTAGTCGCCTTGGACGTTCT
TTTTCGCAACGGGTTTGCCGTCAGAACGCAGGTGAGTGGCGGGTGTGGCTTCCGCGGGCCCCGGAGCTGG
AGCCCTGCTCTGAGCGGGCCGGGCTGATATGCGAGTGTCGTCCGCAGGGTTTAGCTGTGAGCATTCCCAC
TTCGAGTGGCGGGCGGTGCGGGGGTGAGAGTGCGAGGCCTAGCGGCAACCCCGTAGCCTCGCCTCGTGTC
CGGCTTGAGGCCTAGCGTGGTGTCCGCCGCCGCGTGCCACTCCGGCCGCACTATGCGTTTTTTGTCCTTG
CTGCCCTCGATTGCCTTCCAGCAGCATGGGCTAACAAAGGGAGGGTGTGGGGCTCACTCTTAAGGAGCCC
ATGAAGCTTACGTTGGATAGGAATGGAAGGGCAGGAGGGGCGACTGGGGCCCGCCCGCCTTCGGAGCACA
TGTCCGACGCCACCTGGATGGGGCGAGGCCTGTGGCTTTCCGAAGCAATCGGGCGTGAGTTTAGCCTACC
TGGGCCATGTGGCCCTAGCACTGGGCACGGTCTGGCCTGGCGGTGCCGCGTTCCCTTGCCTCCCAACAAG
GGTGAGGCCGTCCCGCCCGGCACCAGTTGCTTGCGCGGAAAGATGGCCGCTCCCGGGGCCCTGTTGCAAG
GAGCTCAAAATGGAGGACGCGGCAGCCCGGTGGAGCGGGCGGGTGAGTCACCCACACAAAGGAAGAGGGC
CTTGCCCCTCGCCGGCCGCTGCTTCCTGTGACCCCGTGGTCTATCGGCCGCATAGTCACCTCGGGCTTCT
CTTGAGCACCGCTCGTCGCGGCGGGGGGAGGGGATCTAATGGCGTTGGAGTTTGTTCACATTTGGTGGGT
GGAGACTAGTCAGGCCAGCCTGGCGCTGGAAGTCATTCTTGGAATTTGCCCCTTTGAGTTTGGAGCGAGG
CTAATTCTCAAGCCTCTTAGCGGTTCAAAGGTATTTTCTAAACCCGTTTCCAGGTGTTGTGAAAGCCACC
GCTAATTCAAAGCAATCCGGAGTATACGGATCCGCCACCATGGTCGCCACCAGGGCCAGGCGGAGGAAGA
GGGCCAGCGTGACCCAGCTGTACAGCACCTGCAAGGCCGCCGGCACCTGCCCCCCCGACGTGATCAACAA
GGTGGAGGGCACCACCCTGGCCGACAAGATCCTGCAGTGGAGCGGGCTGGGCATCTTCCTGGGCGGCCTG
GGCATCGGCACCGGCAGCGGCAGCGGCGGCAGGACCGGCTACATCCCCCTGGGCGGCGGCGGCAGGCCCG
GCGTGGTGGACATCGCTCCCGCCAGGCCCCCCGTGATCATCGAACCCATCGCCCCCACCGAGCCCTCCAT
CGTGAACCTGGTGGACGACAGCAGCATCATCCAGAGCGGCAGCCCCATCCCCACCTTCACAGGCACCGAC
GGCTTCGAGATCACCAGCAGCAGCACCACCACCCCCGCCGTGCTGGACATCACCCCCAGCGCCGGCACCG
TGCACGTGAGCAGCACCAACATCGAGAACCCCCTGTACATCGAGCCCCCCAGCATCGAGGCCCCCCAGAG
CGGCGAGGTGAGCGGCCACATCTTCACCTCCACCCTGACCAGCGGCACCCACGGCTACGAGGAGATCCCC
ATGGAGGTGTTCGCCAGCAACGTGAGCACCGGCACCGAGCCCATCAGCAGCACCCCCACCCCCGGCGTGA
GCCGGATCGCCGCCCCCAGGCTGTACAGCAAGAGCTACACCCAGGTGAAGGTGACCAACCCCGACTTCAT
CAGCAAGCCCAGCACCTTCGTGACCTTCAACAACCCCGCCTTCGAGCCCATCGACACCAGCATCACCTTC
GAGGAGCCCAACGCCGTGGCCCCCGACCCCGACTTCCTGGACATCATCACCCTGCACAGGCCCGCCCTGA
CCAGCAGGAGGGGCACCGTGAGGTTCAGCAGGCTGGGCCAGAAGGCCACCATGAGGACCAGGAGCGGCAA
GCAGATCGGCGCCAGGGTGCACTACTACCACGACATCAGCAGGATCGCCCCCGCCGACGAGCTGGAGATG
CAGCCCCTGCTGAGCCCCAGCAACAACTACAGCTACGACATCTACGCCGACCTGGACGAGGCCGAGACCG
GCTTCATCCAGCCCACCCACACCACCCCCATGAGCCACAGCAGCGTGAGCAGGCAGCTGCCCAGCCTGAG
CAGCAGCATGAGCAGCAGCTACGCCAACGTGACCATCCCCTTCAGCACCCCCTACAGCGTGCCCATCCAC
ACCGGCCCCGACGTGGTGCTGCCCACCAGCCCCACCGTGTGGCCCTACGTGCCCCACACCAGCATCGACA
CCAAGCACAGCATCGTGATCCTGGGCGGCGACTACTACCTGTGGCCCTACACCCACCTGCTGAGGAAGAG
GAGGAAGAGGATTCCCTACTTCTTCACCGACGGCATCGTGGCCCACTAATAGTCTAGGAGCAGGTTTCCC
CAATGACACAAAACGTGCAACTTGAAACTCCGCCTGGTCTTTCCAGGTCTAGAGGGGTAACACTTTGTAC
TGCGTTTGGCTCCACGCTCGATCCACTGGCGAGTGTTAGTAACAGCACTGTTGCTTCGTAGCGGAGCATG
ACGGCCGTGGGAACTCCTCCTTGGTAACAAGGACCCACGGGGCCAAAAGCCACGCCCACACGGGCCCGTC
ATGTGTGCAACCCCAGCACGGCGACTTTACTGCGAAACCCACTTTAAAGTGACATTGAAACTGGTACCCA
CACACTGGTGACAGGCTAAGGATGCCCTTCAGGTACCCCGAGGTAACACGCGACACTCGGGATCTGAGAA
GGGGACTGGGGCTTCTATAAAAGCGCTCGGTTTAAAAAGCTTCTATGCCTGAATAGGTGACCGGAGGTCG
GCACCTTTCCTTTGCAATTACTGACCCTATGAATACACTGACTGTTTGACAATTAATCATCGGCATAGTA
TATCGGCATAGTATAATACGACTCACTATAGGAGGGCCACCATGATTGAACAAGATGGATTGCACGCAGG
TTCTCCGGCCGCTTGGGTGGAGAGGCTATTCGGCTATGACTGGGCACAACAGACAATCGGCTGCTCTGAT
GCCGCCGTGTTCCGGCTGTCAGCGCAGGGGCGCCCGGTTCTTTTTGTCAAGACCGACCTGTCCGGTGCCC
TGAATGAACTGCAAGACGAGGCAGCGCGGCTATCGTGGCTGGCCACGACGGGCGTTCCTTGCGCAGCTGT
GCTCGACGTTGTCACTGAAGCGGGAAGGGACTGGCTGCTATTGGGCGAAGTGCCGGGGCAGGATCTCCTG
TCATCTCACCTTGCTCCTGCCGAGAAAGTATCCATCATGGCTGATGCAATGCGGCGGCTGCATACGCTTG
ATCCGGCTACCTGCCCATTCGACCACCAAGCGAAACATCGCATCGAGCGAGCACGTACTCGGATGGAAGC
CGGTCTTGTCGATCAGGATGATCTGGACGAAGAGCATCAGGGGCTCGCGCCAGCCGAACTGTTCGCCAGG
CTCAAGGCGAGCATGCCCGACGGCGAGGATCTCGTCGTGACACATGGCGATGCCTGCTTGCCGAATATCA
TGGTGGAAAATGGCCGCTTTTCTGGATTCATCGACTGTGGCCGGCTGGGTGTGGCGGACCGCTATCAGGA
CATAGCGTTGGCTACCCGTGATATTGCTGAAGAGCTTGGCGGCGAATGGGCTGACCGCTTCCTCGTGCTT
TACGGTATCGCCGCTCCCGATTCGCAGCGCATCGCCTTCTATCGCCTTCTTGACGAGTTCTTCTGAGCGG
GACTCTGGGGTTCGAAATGACCGACCAAGCGAATTCGCTAGGATTATCCCTAATACCTGCCACCCCACTC
TTAATCAGTGGTGGAAGAACGGTCTCAGAACTGTTTGTTTCAATTGGCCATTTAAGTTTAGTAGTAAAAG
ACTGGTTAATGATAACAATGCATCGTAAAACCTTCAGAAGGAAAGGAGAATGTTTTGTGGACCACTTTGG
TTTTCTTTTTTGCGTGTGGCAGTTTTAAGTTATTAGTTTTTAAAATCAGTACTTTTTAATGGAAACAACT
TGACCAAAAATTTGTCACAGAATTTTGAGACCCATTAAAAAAGTTAAATGAGAAACCTGTGTGTTCCTTT
GGTCAACACCGAGACATTTAGGTGAAAGACATCTAATTCTGGTTTTACGAATCTGGAAACTTCTTGAAAA
TGTAATTCTTGAGTTAACACTTCTGGGTGGAGAATAGGGTTGTTTTCCCCCCACATAATTGGAAGGGGAA
GGAATATCATTTAAAGCTATGGGAGGGTTGCTTTGATTACAACACTGGAGAGAAATGCAGCATGTTGCTG
ATTGCCTGTCACTAAAACAGGCCAAAAACTGAGTCCTTGGGTTGCATAGAAAGCTG
