>Addgene plasmid #52583 | pVITRO-HPV51 L1L2 | addgene partial sequence | sequence record 84706 | mEF1-Fwd 5'-TTTTGAGCGGAGCTAATTCTCGGG-3'
TTTTTAGGTGTTGTGAAAACCACCGCTAATTCAAAGCAACCGGTGATATCAAAGATCCGCCACCATGGCC
CTGTGGAGGACCAACGACAGCAAGGTGTACCTGCCCCCCGCCCCCGTGAGCAGGATCGTGAACACCGAGG
AGTACATCACCAGGACCGGCATCTACTACTACGCCGGCAGCAGCAGGCTGATCACCCTGGGCCACCCCTA
CTTCCCCCTGCCCAAGACCAGCACCAGGGCCGCCATCCCCAAGGTGAGCGCCTTCCAGTACAGGGTGTTC
AGGGTGCAGCTCCCCGACCCCAACAAGTTCGGCCTGCCCGACCCCAACCTGTACAACCCCGACACCGACA
GGCTGGTGTGGGGCTGCGTGGGCGTGGAGGTGGGCAGGGGCCAGCCCCTGGGCGTGGGCCTGAGCGGCCA
CCCCCTGTTCAACAAGTACGACGACACCGAGAACAGCAGGATCGCCAACGGCAACGCCCAGCAGGACGTG
AGGGACAACACCAGCGTGGACAACAAGCAGACCCAGCTGTGCATCATCGGCTGCGCCCCCCCCATCGGCG
AGCACTGGGGCATCGGCACCACCTGCAAGAACACCCCCGTGCCCCCCGGCGACTGCCCCCCCCTGGAGCT
GGTGAGCAGCGTGATCCAGGACGGCGACATGATCGACACCGGCTTCGGCGCCATGGACTTCGCCGCCCTG
CAGGCCACCAAGAGCGACGTGCCCCTGGACATCAGCCAGAGCGTGTGCAAGTACCCCGACTACCTGAAGA
