>Addgene plasmid #52583 | pVITRO-HPV51 L1L2 | addgene partial sequence | sequence record 84722 | EBV-rev 5'-GTGGTTTGTCCAAACTCATC-3'
GACTATTACTTCTTCACCCTCTTCCTCTTGGCGCTGCTGGAGCTGCTGGAGCTGGCGCTGCTAGCGGGCC
TCTTCAGGCCGGGCCTGGGCTTCCTCTGCACGCCCACCTGCAGCAGGAACTTCCTGCCCAGGGCGAACTG
GTCCAGGTCCAGGCTGAACCTCTCCTTCAGGTCCACGTCCCAGAACTTGTACTTGGCCAGGGGGTCGGGC
TTGGCCTGGGGGGGGGTGTCCTTCTGGCAGCTGGTGGCGGCGTTCCTCACGAACCTGTAGGCGTCCTCCA
GGCTGGCGCTGGGGGGCAGGGTCAGGCCGAAGTTCCACTGCTCCAGGATGGTGGGGTCCATGGTGTGCAG
GTAGGCCATCACCTCGGTGGTCAGGGTGATCTTGCACAGCTGGAAGATGAACTGCAGCTCGTACTCCTCG
CCGTGCCTGATGTACTGCTTGAAGTTGCTGGGGGTGAAGGTGGGGCTCACGGCGGCGGTGGCGGTGCTGA
TGGTCAGGTTGGTGCTCCTGGTGGTGTCCACGCAGGTGATGAACAGCTGGTTGTTCCAGCAGATGCCGTT
GTTGTGGCCCTGGGCCCTGTGCAGCCAGTAGGGCTTGTTGAAGATCTGGCTGTCGCTGGTGATCATGCTG
CCGCTGGGGGTGGCGCTGTAGATGTAGCTCTCGATGGGGTCCCTGCCGTTGCCGCTGCCCTTGATGTAGT
AGTCGGTGGGGATGTCCTCGCCCACGCTGCCCAGCTTGTTGTAGTAG
