>Addgene plasmid #52583 | pVITRO-HPV51 L1L2 | addgene partial sequence | sequence record 84768 | FMDV-IRES-R 5'-CTCCGCTACGAAGCAACAGT-3'
GAGCGTGGAGCCAAACGCAGTACAAAGTGTTACCCCTCTAGACCTGGAAAGACCAGGCGGAGTTTCAAGT
TGCACGTTTTGTGTCATTGGGGAAACCTGCTCCTAGACTATTAGTGGGCCACGATGCCGTCGGTGAAGAA
GTAGGGAATCCTCTTCCTCCTCTTCCTCAGCAGGTGGGTGTAGGGCCACAGGTAGTAGTCGCCGCCCAGG
ATCACGATGCTGTGCTTGGTGTCGATGCTGGTGTGGGGCACGTAGGGCCACACGGTGGGGCTGGTGGGCA
GCACCACGTCGGGGCCGGTGTGGATGGGCACGCTGTAGGGGGTGCTGAAGGGGATGGTCACGTTGGCGTA
GCTGCTGCTCATGCTGCTGCTCAGGCTGGGCAGCTGCCTGCTCACGCTGCTGTGGCTCATGGGGGTGGTG
TGGGTGGGCTGGATGAAGCCGGTCTCGGCCTCGTCCAGGTCGGCGTAGATGTCGTAGCTGTAGTTGTTGC
TGGGGCTCAGCAGGGGCTGCATCTCCAGCTCGTCGGCGGGGGCGATCCTGCTGATGTCGTGGTAGTAGTG
CACCCTGGCGCCGATCTGCTTGCCGCTCCTGGTCCTCATGGTGGCCTTCTGGCCCAGCCTGCTGAACCTC
ACGGTGCCCCTCCTGCTGGTCAGGGCGGGCCTGTGCAGGGTGATGATGTCCAGGAAGTCGGGGTCGGGGG
CCACGGCGTTGGGCTCCTCGAAGGTGATGCTGGTGTCGATGGGCTCGAAGGCGGGGTTGTTGAAGGTCAC
GAAGGTGCTGGGCTTGCTGATGAAGTCGGGGTTGGTCACCTTCACCTGGGTGTAGCTCTTGCTGTACA
