>Addgene plasmid #52583 | pVITRO-HPV51 L1L2 | addgene partial sequence | sequence record 84792 | pVITRO-P25F 5'-CAAAGGTATTTTCTAAACCCGTTTC-3'
CAATCCGGAGTATACGGATCCGCCACCATGGTCGCCACCAGGGCCAGGCGGAGGAAGAGGGCCAGCGTGA
CCCAGCTGTACAGCACCTGCAAGGCCGCCGGCACCTGCCCCCCCGACGTGATCAACAAGGTGGAGGGCAC
CACCCTGGCCGACAAGATCCTGCAGTGGAGCGGGCTGGGCATCTTCCTGGGCGGCCTGGGCATCGGCACC
GGCAGCGGCAGCGGCGGCAGGACCGGCTACATCCCCCTGGGCGGCGGCGGCAGGCCCGGCGTGGTGGACA
TCGCTCCCGCCAGGCCCCCCGTGATCATCGAACCCATCGCCCCCACCGAGCCCTCCATCGTGAACCTGGT
GGACGACAGCAGCATCATCCAGAGCGGCAGCCCCATCCCCACCTTCACAGGCACCGACGGCTTCGAGATC
ACCAGCAGCAGCACCACCACCCCCGCCGTGCTGGACATCACCCCCAGCGCCGGCACCGTGCACGTGAGCA
GCACCAACATCGAGAACCCCCTGTACATCGAGCCCCCCAGCATCGAGGCCCCCCAGAGCGGCGAGGTGAG
CGGCCACATCTTCACCTCCACCCTGACCAGCGGCACCCACGGCTACGAGGAGATCCCCATGGAGGTGTTC
GCCAGCAACGTGAGCACCGGCACCGAGCCCATCAGCAGCACCCCCACCCCCGGCGTGAGCCGGATCGCCG
CCCCCAGGCTGTACAGCAAGAGCTACACCCAGGTGAAGGTGACCAACCCCGACTTCATCAGCAAGCCCAG
CACCTTCGTGACCTTCAACAACCCCGCCTTCGAGCCCATCGACACCAGCATCACCTTCGAGGA
